Addgene plasmid #163068: pMOS031E: Entry vector for: superecliptic pHluorin (endoplasmic reticulum)
Purpose: Entry vector for: superecliptic pHluorin (endoplasmic reticulum)
Depositing lab: Adam Cohen. Depositing organization: Harvard University. Publication: Multiplexed Optical Sensors in Arrayed Islands of Cells for multimodal recordings of cellular physiology. Werley CA, Boccardo S, Rigamonti A, Hansson EM, Cohen AE. Nat Commun. 2020 Aug 4;11(1):3881. doi: 10.1038/s41467-020-17607-5. PubMed 32753572.
Backbone
  Vector backbone: pENTR
  Backbone size w/o insert (bp): 2586
  Vector type: Gateway entry vector
Growth in bacteria
  Bacterial resistance: Kanamycin, 50 μg/mL
  Growth temperature: 37°C
  Growth strain: DH5alpha
  Copy number: High Copy
Gene/Insert
  Gene/Insert name: superecliptic pHluorin
  Species: Synthetic
  Insert size (bp): 780
  Cloning method: Gateway Cloning
  Sequencing primers: 5′ M13F(-21); 3′ M13R
Resource information
  A portion of this plasmid was derived from a plasmid made by: Gero Miesenboeck
Terms and licenses: Academic/Nonprofit Terms; Industry Terms: Not Available to Industry
Depositor comments: Please see PMID: 9671304 for original reporter gene characterization.
How to cite: pMOS031E: Entry vector for: superecliptic pHluorin (endoplasmic reticulum) was a gift from Adam Cohen (Addgene plasmid # 163068 ; http://n2t.net/addgene:163068 ; RRID:Addgene_163068)
