[The description below was written by a language model from this plasmid's Addgene catalogue record and pLannotate feature annotations shown in this document.]
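Description:
pMOS031E is a Gateway entry clone built on the pENTR backbone. It carries a synthetic coding sequence for superecliptic pHluorin intended for the endoplasmic reticulum. The sequenced plasmid is 3,327 nt and is maintained in E. coli at high copy through a ColE1/pUC-type origin, with selection by a kanamycin resistance gene (aminoglycoside phosphotransferase). As is usual for pENTR vectors, rrnB T1 and T2 transcription terminators lie upstream of the cloning region and insulate the insert from read-through transcription in bacteria. Short lacI and lacZα fragments are annotated nearby as backbone remnants. A T7 promoter sits just outside attL2, pointing back toward the insert.

The payload lies between attL1 and attL2, the recombination sites used in the Gateway LR reaction to move an insert into an attR-containing destination vector. Superecliptic pHluorin is a pH-sensitive GFP mutant that fluoresces strongly under blue excitation at neutral pH and is minimally fluorescent at acidic pH. The annotated pHluorin coding sequence is slightly shorter than the stated 780 bp insert, and short unannotated stretches flank it within the att sites. These may hold the elements that provide ER localisation, but the record does not identify any signal or retention sequences. No eukaryotic promoter is present, so expression depends on the destination vector chosen. The plasmid belongs to a collection of fluorescent reporters assembled for multiplexed optical recording of cellular physiology, where it serves as the transferable source for an ER-directed pH sensor.
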