Features (pLannotate 1.2.2; 10 found; start..end, strand, type, name):
    121..213     +  CDS            lacI (fragment): lac repressor; lacI; The lac repressor binds to the lac operator to inhibit transcription in E. coli. This inhibition can be relieved by adding lactose or isopropyl-β-D-thiogalactopyranoside (IPTG).
    268..295     -  terminator     rrnB T2 terminator: transcription terminator T2 from the E. coli rrnB gene
    427..470     +  terminator     rrnB T1 terminator: Escherichia coli rrnB; transcription terminator T1 from the E. coli rrnB gene
    517..553     -  CDS            lacZα (fragment): LacZα fragment of β-galactosidase; lacZ fragment
    569..668     +  protein_bind   attL1: mutant version of attL; recombination site for the Gateway® LR reaction LR Clonase™
    723..1436    +  CDS            superecliptic pHluorin: pH-sensitive mutant of green fluorescent protein (Ng et al., 2002) excited strongly by blue light at neutral pH but minimally fluorescent at acidic pH
   1452..1551    -  protein_bind   attL2: mutant version of attL; recombination site for the Gateway® LR reaction LR Clonase™
   1569..1587    -  promoter       T7 promoter: promoter for bacteriophage T7 RNA polymerase
   1721..2530    +  CDS            KanR: aminoglycoside phosphotransferase; aph(3')-Ia; confers resistance to kanamycin in bacteria or G418 (Geneticin®) in eukaryotes
   2677..3265    +  rep_origin     ori: high-copy-number ColE1/pMB1/pBR322/pUC origin of replication
>Addgene plasmid #163068 | pMOS031E: Entry vector for: superecliptic pHluorin (endoplasmic reticulum) | addgene full sequence | sequence record 325093 | Addgene NGS Result
CTTTCCTGCGTTATCCCCTGATTCTGTGGATAACCGTATTACCGCCTTTGAGTGAGCTGATACCGCTCGC
CGCAGCCGAACGACCGAGCGCAGCGAGTCAGTGAGCGAGGAAGCGGAAGAGCGCCCAATACGCAAACCGC
CTCTCCCCGCGCGTTGGCCGATTCATTAATGCAGCTGGCACGACAGGTTTCCCGACTGGAAAGCGGGCAG
TGAGCGCAACGCAATTAATACGCGTACCGCTAGCCAGGAAGAGTTTGTAGAAACGCAAAAAGGCCATCCG
TCAGGATGGCCTTCTGCTTAGTTTGATGCCTGGCAGTTTATGGCGGGCGTCCTGCCCGCCACCCTCCGGG
CCGTTGCTTCACAACGTTCAAATCCGCTCCCGGCGGATTTGTCCTACTCAGGAGAGCGTTCACCGACAAA
CAACAGATAAAACGAAAGGCCCAGTCTTCCGACTGAGCCTTTCGTTTTATTTGATGCCTGGCAGTTCCCT
ACTCTCGCGTTAACGCTAGCATGGATGTTTTCCCAGTCACGACGTTGTAAAACGACGGCCAGTCTTAAGC
TCGGGCCCCAAATAATGATTTTATTTTGACTGATAGTGACCTGTTCGTTGCAACAAATTGATGAGCAATG
CTTTTTTATAATGCCAACTTTGTACAAAAAAGCAGGCTACCATGCTGCTATCCGTGCCGTTGCTGCTCGG
CCTCCTCGGCCTGGCCGCTGCAATGAGTAAAGGAGAAGAACTTTTCACTGGAGTTGTCCCAATTCTTGTT
GAATTAGATGGTGATGTTAATGGGCACAAATTTTCTGTCAGTGGAGAGGGTGAAGGTGATGCAACATACG
GAAAACTTACCCTTAAATTTATTTGCACTACTGGAAAACTACCTGTTCCTTGGCCAACACTTGTCACTAC
TTTAACTTATGGTGTTCAATGCTTTTCAAGATACCCAGATCATATGAAACGGCATGACTTTTTCAAGAGT
GCCATGCCCGAAGGTTATGTACAGGAAAGAACTATATTTTTCAAAGATGACGGGAACTACAAGACACGTG
CTGAAGTCAAGTTTGAAGGTGATACCCTTGTTAATAGAATCGAGTTAAAAGGTATTGATTTTAAAGAAGA
TGGAAACATTCTTGGACACAAATTGGAATACAACTATAACGATCACCAGGTGTACATCATGGCAGACAAA
CAAAAGAATGGAATCAAAGCTAACTTCAAAATTAGACACAACATTGAAGATGGAGGCGTTCAACTAGCAG
ACCATTATCAACAAAATACTCCAATTGGCGATGGGCCCGTCCTTTTACCAGACAACCATTACCTGTTTAC
AACTTCTACTCTTTCGAAAGATCCCAACGAAAAGAGAGACCACATGGTCCTTCTTGAGTTTGTAACAGCT
GCTGGGATTACACATGGCATGGATGAACTATACAAAAAGGACGAGCTGTAAACCCAGCTTTCTTGTACAA
AGTTGGCATTATAAGAAAGCATTGCTTATCAATTTGTTGCAACGAACAGGTCACTATCAGTCAAAATAAA
ATCATTATTTGCCATCCAGCTGATATCCCCTATAGTGAGTCGTATTACATGGTCATAGCTGTTTCCTGGC
AGCTCTGGCCCGTGTCTCAAAATCTCTGATGTTACATTGCACAAGATAAAAATATATCATCATGAACAAT
AAAACTGTCTGCTTACATAAACAGTAATACAAGGGGTGTTATGAGCCATATTCAACGGGAAACGTCGAGG
CCGCGATTAAATTCCAACATGGATGCTGATTTATATGGGTATAAATGGGCTCGCGATAATGTCGGGCAAT
CAGGTGCGACAATCTATCGCTTGTATGGGAAGCCCGATGCGCCAGAGTTGTTTCTGAAACATGGCAAAGG
TAGCGTTGCCAATGATGTTACAGATGAGATGGTCAGACTAAACTGGCTGACGGAATTTATGCCTCTTCCG
ACCATCAAGCATTTTATCCGTACTCCTGATGATGCATGGTTACTCACCACTGCGATCCCCGGAAAAACAG
CATTCCAGGTATTAGAAGAATATCCTGATTCAGGTGAAAATATTGTTGATGCGCTGGCAGTGTTCCTGCG
CCGGTTGCATTCGATTCCTGTTTGTAATTGTCCTTTTAACAGCGATCGCGTATTTCGTCTCGCTCAGGCG
CAATCACGAATGAATAACGGTTTGGTTGATGCGAGTGATTTTGATGACGAGCGTAATGGCTGGCCTGTTG
AACAAGTCTGGAAAGAAATGCATAAACTTTTGCCATTCTCACCGGATTCAGTCGTCACTCATGGTGATTT
CTCACTTGATAACCTTATTTTTGACGAGGGGAAATTAATAGGTTGTATTGATGTTGGACGAGTCGGAATC
GCAGACCGATACCAGGATCTTGCCATCCTATGGAACTGCCTCGGTGAGTTTTCTCCTTCATTACAGAAAC
GGCTTTTTCAAAAATATGGTATTGATAATCCTGATATGAATAAATTGCAGTTTCATTTGATGCTCGATGA
GTTTTTCTAATCAGAATTGGTTAATTGGTTGTAACACTGGCAGAGCATTACGCTGACTTGACGGGACGGC
GCAAGCTCATGACCAAAATCCCTTAACGTGAGTTACGCGTCGTTCCACTGAGCGTCAGACCCCGTAGAAA
AGATCAAAGGATCTTCTTGAGATCCTTTTTTTCTGCGCGTAATCTGCTGCTTGCAAACAAAAAAACCACC
GCTACCAGCGGTGGTTTGTTTGCCGGATCAAGAGCTACCAACTCTTTTTCCGAAGGTAACTGGCTTCAGC
AGAGCGCAGATACCAAATACTGTTCTTCTAGTGTAGCCGTAGTTAGGCCACCACTTCAAGAACTCTGTAG
CACCGCCTACATACCTCGCTCTGCTAATCCTGTTACCAGTGGCTGCTGCCAGTGGCGATAAGTCGTGTCT
TACCGGGTTGGACTCAAGACGATAGTTACCGGATAAGGCGCAGCGGTCGGGCTGAACGGGGGGTTCGTGC
ACACAGCCCAGCTTGGAGCGAACGACCTACACCGAACTGAGATACCTACAGCGTGAGCTATGAGAAAGCG
CCACGCTTCCCGAAGGGAGAAAGGCGGACAGGTATCCGGTAAGCGGCAGGGTCGGAACAGGAGAGCGCAC
GAGGGAGCTTCCAGGGGGAAACGCCTGGTATCTTTATAGTCCTGTCGGGTTTCGCCACCTCTGACTTGAG
CGTCGATTTTTGTGATGCTCGTCAGGGGGGCGGAGCCTATGGAAAAACGCCAGCAACGCGGCCTTTTTAC
GGTTCCTGGCCTTTTGCTGGCCTTTTGCTCACATGTT
