>Addgene plasmid #163068 | pMOS031E: Entry vector for: superecliptic pHluorin (endoplasmic reticulum) | depositor partial sequence | sequence record 315872 | CalreticulinTS-superecliptic pHluorin-KDEL
ATGCTGCTATCCGTGCCGTTGCTGCTCGGCCTCCTCGGCCTGGCCGCTGCAATGAGTAAAGGAGAAGAAC
TTTTCACTGGAGTTGTCCCAATTCTTGTTGAATTAGATGGTGATGTTAATGGGCACAAATTTTCTGTCAG
TGGAGAGGGTGAAGGTGATGCAACATACGGAAAACTTACCCTTAAATTTATTTGCACTACTGGAAAACTA
CCTGTTCCTTGGCCAACACTTGTCACTACTTTAACTTATGGTGTTCAATGCTTTTCAAGATACCCAGATC
ATATGAAACGGCATGACTTTTTCAAGAGTGCCATGCCCGAAGGTTATGTACAGGAAAGAACTATATTTTT
CAAAGATGACGGGAACTACAAGACACGTGCTGAAGTCAAGTTTGAAGGTGATACCCTTGTTAATAGAATC
GAGTTAAAAGGTATTGATTTTAAAGAAGATGGAAACATTCTTGGACACAAATTGGAATACAACTATAACG
ATCACCAGGTGTACATCATGGCAGACAAACAAAAGAATGGAATCAAAGCTAACTTCAAAATTAGACACAA
CATTGAAGATGGAGGCGTTCAACTAGCAGACCATTATCAACAAAATACTCCAATTGGCGATGGGCCCGTC
CTTTTACCAGACAACCATTACCTGTTTACAACTTCTACTCTTTCGAAAGATCCCAACGAAAAGAGAGACC
ACATGGTCCTTCTTGAGTTTGTAACAGCTGCTGGGATTACACATGGCATGGATGAACTATACAAAAAGGA
CGAGCTGTAA
